>Addgene plasmid #225079 | pACYCDuet-1:ChrA | addgene full sequence | sequence record 458632 | Addgene NGS Result
CCCGGAACTGAGTGTCAGGCGTGGAATGAGACAAACGCGGCCATAACAGCGGAATGACACCGGTAAACCG
AAAGGCAGGAACAGGAGAGCGCACGAGGGAGCCGCCAGGGGGAAACGCCTGGTATCTTTATAGTCCTGTC
GGGTTTCGCCACCACTGATTTGAGCGTCAGATTTCGTGATGCTTGTCAGGGGGGCGGAGCCTATGGAAAA
ACGGCTTTGCCGCGGCCCTCTCACTTCCCTGTTAAGTATCTTCCTGGCATCTTCCAGGAAATCTCCGCCC
CGTTCGTAAGCCATTTCCGCTCGCCGCAGTCGAACGACCGAGCGTAGCGAGTCAGTGAGCGAGGAAGCGG
AATATATCCTGTATCACATATTCTGCTGACGCACCGGTGCAGCCTTTTTTCTCCTGCCACATGAAGCACT
TCACTGACACCCTCATCAGTGCCAACATAGTAAGCCAGTATACACTCCGCTAGCGCTGATGTCCGGCGGT
GCTTTTGCCGTTACGCACCACCCCGTCAGTAGCTGAACAGGAGGGACAGCTGATAGAAACAGAAGCCACT
GGAGCACCTCAAAAACACCATCATACACTAAATCAGTAAGTTGGCAGCATCACCCGACGCACTTTGCGCC
GAATAAATACCTGTGACGGAAGATCACTTCGCAGAATAAATAAATCCTGGTGTCCCTGTTGATACCGGGA
AGCCCTGGGCCAACTTTTGGCGAAAATGAGACGTTGATCGGCACGTAAGAGGTTCCAACTTTCACCATAA
TGAAATAAGATCACTACCGGGCGTATTTTTTGAGTTATCGAGATTTTCAGGAGCTAAGGAAGCTAAAATG
GAGAAAAAAATCACTGGATATACCACCGTTGATATATCCCAATGGCATCGTAAAGAACATTTTGAGGCAT
TTCAGTCAGTTGCTCAATGTACCTATAACCAGACCGTTCAGCTGGATATTACGGCCTTTTTAAAGACCGT
AAAGAAAAATAAGCACAAGTTTTATCCGGCCTTTATTCACATTCTTGCCCGCCTGATGAATGCTCATCCG
GAGTTCCGTATGGCAATGAAAGACGGTGAGCTGGTGATATGGGATAGTGTTCACCCTTGTTACACCGTTT
TCCATGAGCAAACTGAAACGTTTTCATCGCTCTGGAGTGAATACCACGACGATTTCCGGCAGTTTCTACA
CATATATTCGCAAGATGTGGCGTGTTACGGTGAAAACCTGGCCTATTTCCCTAAAGGGTTTATTGAGAAT
ATGTTTTTCGTCTCAGCCAATCCCTGGGTGAGTTTCACCAGTTTTGATTTAAACGTGGCCAATATGGACA
ACTTCTTCGCCCCCGTTTTCACTATGGGCAAATATTATACGCAAGGCGACAAGGTGCTGATGCCGCTGGC
GATTCAGGTTCATCATGCCGTTTGTGATGGCTTCCATGTCGGCAGAATGCTTAATGAATTACAACAGTAC
TGCGATGAGTGGCAGGGCGGGGCGTAATTTTTTTAAGGCAGTTATTGGTGCCCTTAAACGCCTGGTTGCT
ACGCCTGAATAAGTGATAATAAGCGGATGAATGGCAGAAATTCGAAAGCAAATTCGACCCGGTCGTCGGT
TCAGGGCAGGGTCGTTAAATAGCCGCTTATGTCTATTGCTGGTTTACCGGTTTATTGACTACCGGAAGCA
GTGTGACCGTGTGCTTCTCAAATGCCTGAGGTTTCAGCAAAAAACCCCTCAAGACCCGTTTAGAGGCCCC
AAGGGGTTATGCTAGTTATTGCTCAGCGGTGGCAGCAGCCTAGGTTAATTAAGCTGCGCTAGTAGACGAG
TCCATGTGCTGGCGTTCAAATTTCGCAGCAGCGGTTTCTTTACCAGACTCGAGGGTACCGACGTCAGCGA
TCGCGTGGCCGGCCGATATCCAATTGAGATCTGCCATATGTATATCTCCTTCTTATACTTAACTAATATA
CTAAGATGGGGAATTGTTATCCGCTCACAATTCCCCTATAGTGAGTCGTATTAATTTCGATTATGCGGCC
GTGTACAATACGATTACTTTCTGTTCGACTTAAGCATTATGCGGCCGCAAGCTTCACCCCATACCGCACG
CCGGACAACCGCCGCCATGTTTCAGGATCGTGTCACGTTTAACGACTTTGGTGGGTTCTGCTTTAACGGT
TTTTGGGCTATCCATTTTTTTCACTTTTTTAACACTTTTCGTGCCTTTTTTGACCGGTTTCGTGGTTTGC
CCGCTCACTGATACCGCCAGCAGGCTGGCCATCACCAGAGCCGGAATCTTCATCTGGCTGTGGTGATGAT
GGTGATGGCTGCTGCCCATGGTATATCTCCTTATTAAAGTTAAACAAAATTATTTCTACAGGGGAATTGT
TATCCGCTCACAATTCCCCTATAGTGAGTCGTATTAATTTCCTAATGCAGGAGTCGCATAAGGGAGAGCG
TCGAGATCCCGGACACCATCGAATGGCGCAAAACCTTTCGCGGTATGGCATGATAGCGCCCGGAAGAGAG
TCAATTCAGGGTGGTGAATGTGAAACCAGTAACGTTATACGATGTCGCAGAGTATGCCGGTGTCTCTTAT
CAGACCGTTTCCCGCGTGGTGAACCAGGCCAGCCACGTTTCTGCGAAAACGCGGGAAAAAGTGGAAGCGG
CGATGGCGGAGCTGAATTACATTCCCAACCGCGTGGCACAACAACTGGCGGGCAAACAGTCGTTGCTGAT
TGGCGTTGCCACCTCCAGTCTGGCCCTGCACGCGCCGTCGCAAATTGTCGCGGCGATTAAATCTCGCGCC
GATCAACTGGGTGCCAGCGTGGTGGTGTCGATGGTAGAACGAAGCGGCGTCGAAGCCTGTAAAGCGGCGG
TGCACAATCTTCTCGCGCAACGCGTCAGTGGGCTGATCATTAACTATCCGCTGGATGACCAGGATGCCAT
TGCTGTGGAAGCTGCCTGCACTAATGTTCCGGCGTTATTTCTTGATGTCTCTGACCAGACACCCATCAAC
AGTATTATTTTCTCCCATGAAGACGGTACGCGACTGGGCGTGGAGCATCTGGTCGCATTGGGTCACCAGC
AAATCGCGCTGTTAGCGGGCCCATTAAGTTCTGTCTCGGCGCGTCTGCGTCTGGCTGGCTGGCATAAATA
TCTCACTCGCAATCAAATTCAGCCGATAGCGGAACGGGAAGGCGACTGGAGTGCCATGTCCGGTTTTCAA
CAAACCATGCAAATGCTGAATGAGGGCATCGTTCCCACTGCGATGCTGGTTGCCAACGATCAGATGGCGC
TGGGCGCAATGCGCGCCATTACCGAGTCCGGGCTGCGCGTTGGTGCGGACATCTCGGTAGTGGGATACGA
CGATACCGAAGACAGCTCATGTTATATCCCGCCGTTAACCACCATCAAACAGGATTTTCGCCTGCTGGGG
CAAACCAGCGTGGACCGCTTGCTGCAACTCTCTCAGGGCCAGGCGGTGAAGGGCAATCAGCTGTTGCCCG
TCTCACTGGTGAAAAGAAAAACCACCCTGGCGCCCAATACGCAAACCGCCTCTCCCCGCGCGTTGGCCGA
TTCATTAATGCAGCTGGCACGACAGGTTTCCCGACTGGAAAGCGGGCAGTGAGCGCAACGCAATTAATGT
AAGTTAGCTCACTCATTAGGCACCGGGATCTCGACCGATGCCCTTGAGAGCCTTCAACCCAGTCAGCTCC
TTCCGGTGGGCGCGGGGCATGACTAACATGAGAATTACAACTTATATCGTATGGGGCTGACTTCAGGTGC
TACATTTGAAGAGATAAATTGCACTGAAATCTAGAAATATTTTATCTGATTAATAAGATGATCTTCTTGA
GATCGTTTTGGTCTGCGCGTAATCTCTTGCTCTGAAAACGAAAAAACCGCCTTGCAGGGCGGTTTTTCGA
AGGTTCTCTGAGCTACCAACTCTTTGAACCGAGGTAACTGGCTTGGAGGAGCGCAGTCACCAAAACTTGT
CCTTTCAGTTTAGCCTTAACCGGCGCATGACTTCAAGACTAACTCCTCTAAATCAATTACCAGTGGCTGC
TGCCAGTGGTGCTTTTGCATGTCTTTCCGGGTTGGACTCAAGACGATAGTTACCGGATAAGGCGCAGCGG
TCGGACTGAACGGGGGGTTCGTGCATACAGTCCAGCTTGGAGCGAACTGCCTA
Features (pLannotate 1.2.2; 18 found; start..end, strand, type, name):
    297..352     +  rep_origin     RSF ori (fragment): Plasmids containing the RSF 1030 origin of replication can be propagated in E. coli cells that contain additional plasmids with compatible origins.
    471..614     -  mobile_element IS1 (fragment): prokaryotic transposable element IS1
    735..837     +  promoter       cat promoter: promoter of the E. coli cat gene encoding chloramphenicol acetyltransferase
    838..1494    +  CDS            cat: CAT_ECOLX - Experimental evidence at protein level: Swiss-Prot protein existence level 1. This enzyme is an effector of chloramphenicol resistance in bacteria. From Escherichia coli. This protein is used as a marker in many commonly used cloning vectors, such as pACYC184.
   1718..1765    -  terminator     T7 terminator: transcription terminator for bacteriophage T7 RNA polymerase
   1773..1790    -  CDS            SET1 (fragment): solubility-enhancement tag derived from T7 phage gene 10B
   1820..1861    -  CDS            S-Tag (fragment): affinity and epitope tag derived from pancreatic ribonuclease A
   1970..1994    -  protein_bind   lac operator: The lac repressor binds to the lac operator to inhibit transcription in E. coli. This inhibition can be relieved by adding lactose or isopropyl-β-D-thiogalactopyranoside (IPTG). lac repressor encoded by lacI
   1995..2013    -  promoter       T7 promoter: promoter for bacteriophage T7 RNA polymerase
   2336..2358    -  RBS            RBS: efficient ribosome binding site from bacteriophage T7 gene 10 (Olins and Rangwala, 1989)
   2373..2397    -  protein_bind   lac operator: The lac repressor binds to the lac operator to inhibit transcription in E. coli. This inhibition can be relieved by adding lactose or isopropyl-β-D-thiogalactopyranoside (IPTG). lac repressor encoded by lacI
   2398..2416    -  promoter       T7 promoter: promoter for bacteriophage T7 RNA polymerase
   2419..2454    +  CDS            TcR (fragment): tetracycline efflux protein; tet; confers resistance to tetracycline
   2462..2539    +  promoter       lacI promoter: lacI
   2540..3622    +  CDS            lacI: lac repressor; lacI; The lac repressor binds to the lac operator to inhibit transcription in E. coli. This inhibition can be relieved by adding lactose or isopropyl-β-D-thiogalactopyranoside (IPTG).
   3635..3656    +  protein_bind   CAP binding site: CAP binding activates transcription in the presence of cAMP. E. coli catabolite activator protein
   3671..3735    +  CDS            TcR (fragment): tetracycline efflux protein; tet; confers resistance to tetracycline
   3847..209     +  rep_origin     p15A ori (across the origin): Plasmids containing the medium-copy-number p15A origin of replication can be propagated in E. coli cells that contain a second plasmid with the ColE1 origin.
