[The description below was written by a language model from this plasmid's Addgene catalogue record and pLannotate feature annotations shown in this document.]
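Description:
pACYCDuet-1:ChrA is a bacterial expression plasmid built on the pACYCDuet-1 backbone, a dual-cassette T7 vector designed for co-expression with other compatible plasmids in E. coli. It replicates from the p15A origin, which is compatible with ColE1-type plasmids, and is selected with chloramphenicol through the cat gene driven by its own promoter. The catalogue lists the plasmid as high copy, although the annotation describes p15A as a medium-copy origin. The backbone also carries lacI with its native promoter. The short RSF ori, IS1 and tetracycline-resistance fragments in the annotation are most likely backbone remnants or partial sequence matches rather than functional elements.

The payload is the wild-type 246 bp ChrA gene from Chryseobacterium sp. JM1, encoding the precursor peptide of a ribosomally synthesized and post-translationally modified peptide (RiPP), fused to an N-terminal His6 tag for affinity purification. The feature table shows the two Duet expression units on the reverse strand, each with a T7 promoter and an adjacent lac operator, followed by a single T7 terminator. Transcription therefore requires a host supplying T7 RNA polymerase and is repressed by LacI until induced with IPTG. ChrA itself and the His tag are not annotated. The unannotated gap between the first cassette's T7 gene 10 ribosome binding site and the second T7 promoter is the probable insert location, but the record gives no cloning sites. The second cassette appears to retain part of the S-tag and to be otherwise empty.

The plasmid is intended for producing His-tagged ChrA in E. coli. The compatible origin suits it to co-expression with modifying enzymes carried on other plasmids, in line with the associated study of macrocyclization and backbone rearrangement by a SAM-dependent DUF692 enzyme.
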