Addgene plasmid #225079: pACYCDuet-1:ChrA
Purpose: Expresses precursor peptide ChrA in E.coli
Depositing lab: Wilfred van der Donk. Depositing organization: University of Illinois at Urbana-Champaign. Publication: Macrocyclization and Backbone Rearrangement During RiPP Biosynthesis by a SAM-Dependent Domain-of-Unknown-Function 692. Ayikpoe RS, Zhu L, Chen JY, Ting CP, van der Donk WA. ACS Cent Sci. 2023 Apr 24;9(5):1008-1018. doi: 10.1021/acscentsci.3c00160. eCollection 2023 May 24. PubMed 37252350.
Backbone
  Vector backbone: pACYCDuet-1
  Vector type: Bacterial Expression
Growth in bacteria
  Bacterial resistance: Chloramphenicol, 25 μg/mL
  Growth temperature: 37°C
  Growth strain: DH5alpha
  Copy number: High Copy
Gene/Insert
  Gene/Insert name: ChrA
  Species: Chryseobacterium sp. JM1
  Insert size (bp): 246
  Mutation: WT
  Promoter: T7
  Tag / fusion protein: His6 (N terminal on insert)
  Cloning method: Restriction Enzyme; 5′ cloning site Unknown (unknown if destroyed)
Terms and licenses: Academic/Nonprofit Terms; Industry Terms: Not Available to Industry
How to cite: pACYCDuet-1:ChrA was a gift from Wilfred van der Donk (Addgene plasmid # 225079 ; http://n2t.net/addgene:225079 ; RRID:Addgene_225079)
